Addgene plasmid #165828: pmCherry
Purpose: mCherry red fluorescent protein CDS
Depositing lab: Koen Venken. Depositing organization: Baylor College of Medicine. Publication: Multiplexed drug-based selection and counterselection genetic manipulations in Drosophila. Matinyan N, Karkhanis MS, Gonzalez Y, Jain A, Saltzman A, Malovannaya A, Sarrion-Perdigones A, Dierick HA, Venken KJT. Cell Rep. 2021 Sep 14;36(11):109700. doi: 10.1016/j.celrep.2021.109700. PubMed 34525356.
Backbone
  Vector backbone: pUPD
  Backbone size w/o insert (bp): 3057
  Vector type: Insect Expression
Growth in bacteria
  Bacterial resistance: Ampicillin, 100 μg/mL
  Growth temperature: 37°C
  Growth strain: DH10B
  Copy number: High Copy
Gene/Insert
  Gene/Insert name: mCherry
  Species: Synthetic
  Insert size (bp): 711
  Cloning method: Restriction Enzyme; 5′ cloning site Unknown (unknown if destroyed)
Terms and licenses: Academic/Nonprofit Terms; Industry Terms: Not Available to Industry
Depositor comments: CDS
How to cite: pmCherry was a gift from Koen Venken (Addgene plasmid # 165828 ; http://n2t.net/addgene:165828 ; RRID:Addgene_165828)
