[The description below was written by a language model from this plasmid's Addgene catalogue record and pLannotate feature annotations shown in this document.]
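Description:
pmCherry is a small, high-copy E. coli plasmid (about 3.8 kb in the sequenced record) that stores the coding sequence of the monomeric red fluorescent protein mCherry as a reusable cloning part. It is built on the pUPD backbone, a domestication or entry-type vector, and the depositor annotates the insert simply as "CDS". The repository classifies the plasmid under insect expression, and it comes from a study on drug-based selection and counterselection in Drosophila. Even so, the feature table shows no insect or other eukaryotic promoter, terminator or polyadenylation signal. The plasmid is therefore best understood as a source of the mCherry open reading frame for assembly into fly expression constructs, not as an expression vector in its own right.

Propagation relies on a ColE1/pUC-type origin, and selection is by ampicillin resistance from β-lactamase under its own bla promoter. An f1 origin is also present, left over from the phagemid ancestry of the backbone. The synthetic mCherry insert is recorded as 711 bp and sits in the cloning region between bacteriophage T7 and SP6 promoters. That region interrupts a lacZα cassette, of which a lacZα fragment, the lac promoter, the lac operator and the CAP binding site remain. This arrangement is typical of blue/white screening vectors in which the insert replaces or disrupts lacZα. T7 lies upstream in the sense orientation and could in principle drive in vitro transcription of the insert. A short annotated match to a hornet peptide next to the insert, along with the small lacI and bom fragments, are most likely incidental annotation hits or backbone remnants with no functional role. The record does not state the restriction sites or overhangs used to clone or release the part.
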