Features (pLannotate 1.2.2; 14 found; start..end, strand, type, name):
    200..788     -  rep_origin     ori: high-copy-number ColE1/pMB1/pBR322/pUC origin of replication
    959..1819    -  CDS            AmpR: β-lactamase; bla; confers resistance to ampicillin, carbenicillin, and related antibiotics
   1820..1924    -  promoter       AmpR promoter: bla
   1951..2001    +  misc_feature   bom (fragment): basis of mobility region from pBR322
   2002..2457    -  rep_origin     f1 ori (sequence partly withheld): f1 bacteriophage origin of replication; arrow indicates direction of (+) strand synthesis
   2461..2618    -  CDS            lacZα (fragment): LacZα fragment of β-galactosidase; lacZ fragment
   2621..2639    +  promoter       T7 promoter: promoter for bacteriophage T7 RNA polymerase
   2718..3419    +  CDS            mCherry: mCherry is a basic (constitutively fluorescent) red fluorescent protein published in 2004, derived from Discosoma sp.. It is reported to be a very rapidly-maturing monomer with low acid sensitivity.
   3455..3517    -  CDS            VESPI_VESMG (fragment): Experimental evidence at protein level: Swiss-Prot protein existence level 1. Shows contractile activity on isolated ileum smooth muscle. From Vespa magnifica (Hornet).
   3529..3547    -  promoter       SP6 promoter: promoter for bacteriophage SP6 RNA polymerase
   3589..3605    -  protein_bind   lac operator: The lac repressor binds to the lac operator to inhibit transcription in E. coli. This inhibition can be relieved by adding lactose or isopropyl-β-D-thiogalactopyranoside (IPTG). lac repressor encoded by lacI
   3613..3643    -  promoter       lac promoter: promoter for the E. coli lac operon
   3658..3679    -  protein_bind   CAP binding site: CAP binding activates transcription in the presence of cAMP. E. coli catabolite activator protein
   3692..17      -  CDS            lacI (fragment) (across the origin): lac repressor; lacI; The lac repressor binds to the lac operator to inhibit transcription in E. coli. This inhibition can be relieved by adding lactose or isopropyl-β-D-thiogalactopyranoside (IPTG).
>Addgene plasmid #165828 | pmCherry | addgene full sequence | sequence record 343627 | Addgene NGS Result
GTTTGCGTATTGGGCGCTCTTCCGCTTCCTCGCTCACTGACTCGCTGCGCTCGGTCGTTCGGCTGCGGCG
AGCGGTATCAGCTCACTCAAAGGCGGTAATACGGTTATCCACAGAATCAGGGGATAACGCAGGAAAGAAC
ATGTGAGCAAAAGGCCAGCAAAAGGCCAGGAACCGTAAAAAGGCCGCGTTGCTGGCGTTTTTCCATAGGC
TCCGCCCCCCTGACGAGCATCACAAAAATCGACGCTCAAGTCAGAGGTGGCGAAACCCGACAGGACTATA
AAGATACCAGGCGTTTCCCCCTGGAAGCTCCCTCGTGCGCTCTCCTGTTCCGACCCTGCCGCTTACCGGA
TACCTGTCCGCCTTTCTCCCTTCGGGAAGCGTGGCGCTTTCTCATAGCTCACGCTGTAGGTATCTCAGTT
CGGTGTAGGTCGTTCGCTCCAAGCTGGGCTGTGTGCACGAACCCCCCGTTCAGCCCGACCGCTGCGCCTT
ATCCGGTAACTATCGTCTTGAGTCCAACCCGGTAAGACACGACTTATCGCCACTGGCAGCAGCCACTGGT
AACAGGATTAGCAGAGCGAGGTATGTAGGCGGTGCTACAGAGTTCTTGAAGTGGTGGCCTAACTACGGCT
ACACTAGAAGAACAGTATTTGGTATCTGCGCTCTGCTGAAGCCAGTTACCTTCGGAAAAAGAGTTGGTAG
CTCTTGATCCGGCAAACAAACCACCGCTGGTAGCGGTGGTTTTTTTGTTTGCAAGCAGCAGATTACGCGC
AGAAAAAAAGGATCTCAAGAAGATCCTTTGATCTTTTCTACGGGGTCTGACGCTCAGTGGAACGAAAACT
CACGTTAAGGGATTTTGGTCATGAGATTATCAAAAAGGATCTTCACCTAGATCCTTTTAAATTAAAAATG
AAGTTTTAAATCAATCTAAAGTATATATGAGTAAACTTGGTCTGACAGTTACCAATGCTTAATCAGTGAG
GCACCTATCTCAGCGATCTGTCTATTTCGTTCATCCATAGTTGCCTGACTCCCCGTCGTGTAGATAACTA
CGATACGGGAGGGCTTACCATCTGGCCCCAGTGCTGCAATGATACCGCGCGACCCACGCTCACCGGCTCC
AGATTTATCAGCAATAAACCAGCCAGCCGGAAGGGCCGAGCGCAGAAGTGGTCCTGCAACTTTATCCGCC
TCCATCCAGTCTATTAATTGTTGCCGGGAAGCTAGAGTAAGTAGTTCGCCAGTTAATAGTTTGCGCAACG
TTGTTGCCATTGCTACAGGCATCGTGGTGTCACGCTCGTCGTTTGGTATGGCTTCATTCAGCTCCGGTTC
CCAACGATCAAGGCGAGTTACATGATCCCCCATGTTGTGCAAAAAAGCGGTTAGCTCCTTCGGTCCTCCG
ATCGTTGTCAGAAGTAAGTTGGCCGCAGTGTTATCACTCATGGTTATGGCAGCACTGCATAATTCTCTTA
CTGTCATGCCATCCGTAAGATGCTTTTCTGTGACTGGTGAGTACTCAACCAAGTCATTCTGAGAATAGTG
TATGCGGCGACCGAGTTGCTCTTGCCCGGCGTCAATACGGGATAATACCGCGCCACATAGCAGAACTTTA
AAAGTGCTCATCATTGGAAAACGTTCTTCGGGGCGAAAACTCTCAAGGATCTTACCGCTGTTGAGATCCA
GTTCGATGTAACCCACTCGTGCACCCAACTGATCTTCAGCATCTTTTACTTTCACCAGCGTTTCTGGGTG
AGCAAAAACAGGAAGGCAAAATGCCGCAAAAAAGGGAATAAGGGCGACACGGAAATGTTGAATACTCATA
CTCTTCCTTTTTCAATATTATTGAAGCATTTATCAGGGTTATTGTCTCATGAGCGGATACATATTTGAAT
GTATTTAGAAAAATAAACAAATAGGGGTTCCGCGCACATTTCCCCGAAAAGTGCCACCTGATGCGGTGTG
AAATACCGCACAGATGCGTAAGGAGAAAATACCGCATCAGGAAATTGTAAGCGTTAATATTTTGTTAAAA
TTCGCGTTAAATTTTTGTTAAATCAGCTCATTTTTTAACCAATAGGCCGAAATCGGCAAAATCCCTTATA
AATCAAAAGAATAGACCGAGATAGGGT
[37 nt withheld, positions 2128-2164]
AAAGAACGTGGACTCCAACGTCAAAGGGCGAAAAACCGTCTATCAGGGCGCTGGCCCACTACGTGAACCA
TCACCCT
[91 nt withheld, positions 2242-2332]
G
[124 nt withheld, positions 2334-2457]
CCATTCGCCATTCAGGCTGCGCAACTGTTGGGAAGGGCGATCGGTGCGGGCCTCTTCGCTATTACGCCAG
CTGGCGAAAGGGGGATGTGCTGCAAGGCGATTAAGTTGGGTAACGCCAGGGTTTTCCCAGTCACGACGTT
GTAAAACGACGGCCAGTGAATTGTAATACGACTCACTATAGGGCGAATTGGGCCCGACGTCGCATGCTCC
CGGCCGCCATGGCGGCCGCGGGAATTCGATTGGGCGATGAGTGGTCTCGAATGGTGTCCAAGGGAGAAGA
GGATAACATGGCCATCATCAAGGAGTTCATGCGCTTCAAGGTCCACATGGAGGGCAGCGTGAATGGCCAC
GAGTTCGAGATCGAGGGCGAAGGCGAGGGACGTCCCTACGAAGGCACCCAGACCGCCAAACTGAAGGTGA
CCAAGGGAGGCCCGTTGCCCTTTGCCTGGGACATCTTGAGCCCCCAGTTCATGTACGGCTCCAAGGCCTA
CGTGAAGCACCCGGCCGACATTCCCGACTACCTGAAGCTGAGCTTCCCCGAAGGCTTCAAGTGGGAGCGC
GTGATGAACTTCGAGGACGGCGGAGTGGTGACCGTGACCCAGGACTCCAGCTTGCAGGACGGCGAGTTCA
TCTACAAGGTCAAGCTGCGCGGCACGAACTTTCCCTCCGATGGCCCGGTGATGCAGAAGAAGACCATGGG
CTGGGAGGCTTCCAGCGAGCGCATGTATCCCGAGGACGGCGCTCTGAAGGGCGAGATCAAGCAGCGCCTG
AAGCTGAAGGATGGAGGCCACTACGACGCCGAGGTGAAGACCACCTACAAGGCCAAGAAGCCCGTGCAAT
TGCCCGGCGCCTACAACGTGAACATCAAGCTGGACATCACCAGCCACAACGAGGACTACACCATCGTGGA
GCAGTACGAGCGTGCCGAAGGACGTCATAGCACGGGCGGCATGGATGAGCTACAAGTAAGCTTCGAGACC
ACTCATCGCCCAATCACTAGTGAATTCGCGGCCGCCTGCAGGTCGACCATATGGGAGAGCTCCCAACGCG
TTGGATGCATAGCTTGAGTATTCTATAGTGTCACCTAAATAGCTTGGCGTAATCATGGTCATAGCTGTTT
CCTGTGTGAAATTGTTATCCGCTCACAATTCCACACAACATACGAGCCGGAAGCATAAAGTGTAAAGCCT
GGGGTGCCTAATGAGTGAGCTAACTCACATTAATTGCGTTGCGCTCACTGCCCGCTTTCCAGTCGGGAAA
CCTGTCGTGCCAGCTGCATTAATGAATCGGCCAACGCGCGGGGAGAGGCG
